Addgene plasmid #144109: TFORF1751
Purpose: Lentiviral vector for overexpressing transcription factor ORFs with unique 24-bp barcodes. Barcodes facilitate identification of transcription factors in pooled screens.
Depositing lab: Feng Zhang. Depositing organization: Broad Institute. Publication: A transcription factor atlas of directed differentiation. Joung J, Ma S, Tay T, Geiger-Schuller KR, Kirchgatterer PC, Verdine VK, Guo B, Arias-Garcia MA, Allen WE, Singh A, Kuksenko O, Abudayyeh OO, Gootenberg JS, Fu Z, Macrae RK, Buenrostro JD, Regev A, Zhang F. Cell. 2023 Jan 5;186(1):209-229.e26. doi: 10.1016/j.cell.2022.11.026. PubMed 36608654.
Backbone
  Vector backbone: pLX_TRC317
  Backbone manufacturer: Broad Institute Genetic Perturbation Platform
  Backbone size w/o insert (bp): 8264
  Vector type: Mammalian Expression, Lentiviral
  Selectable markers: Puromycin
Growth in bacteria
  Bacterial resistance: Ampicillin, 100 μg/mL
  Growth temperature: 37°C
  Growth strain: NEB Stable
  Copy number: High Copy
Gene/Insert
  Gene/Insert name: ZNF180
  Species: H. sapiens (human)
  Insert size (bp): 2105
  Entrez Gene: ZNF180 (a.k.a. HHZ168)
  Promoter: EF1a
  Cloning method: Unknown
  Sequencing primers: 5′ GGGTGGAGACTGAAGTTAGGCCAG; 3′ CACATAGCGTAAAAGGAGCAACATAG
Terms and licenses: Academic/Nonprofit Terms; Industry Terms: Not Available to Industry
Depositor comments: NM_001278508,ENST00000391956 . The transcription factor ORF portion of this plasmid was synthesized by Genewiz. Please test multiple small colonies in case of plasmid recombination. To make this collection available in a timely manner, a portion of this collection was not fully sequenced by Addgene. If an Addgene verified full plasmid sequence is not available, please contact us prior to placing an order to request the full sequence.
How to cite: TFORF1751 was a gift from Feng Zhang (Addgene plasmid # 144109 ; http://n2t.net/addgene:144109 ; RRID:Addgene_144109)
