[The description below was written by a language model from this plasmid's Addgene catalogue record and pLannotate feature annotations shown in this document.]
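Description:
TFORF1751 is a third-generation-style, self-inactivating lentiviral expression plasmid built on the pLX_TRC317 backbone and carrying the human zinc-finger transcription factor ZNF180 as its insert. It belongs to a barcoded transcription factor ORF collection in which each clone pairs an ORF with a unique 24-bp barcode. This lets the overexpressed factor be identified by sequencing when many constructs are pooled in a screen, such as those used to find drivers of directed differentiation. In bacteria the plasmid is maintained at high copy through a ColE1/pUC-type origin and selected with ampicillin via the β-lactamase gene. An f1 origin and remnants of a lac/lacZα cloning region with T3 and T7 promoters also sit in the backbone.

The viral portion begins with an RSV promoter fused to a truncated HIV-1 5' LTR, which makes genomic RNA production independent of Tat. This is followed by the Ψ packaging signal with a gag fragment and the Rev response element for nuclear export of the unspliced genome. An SV40 early promoter/origin drives a puromycin N-acetyltransferase gene for selection of transduced mammalian cells. Next comes the cPPT/CTS, which aids nuclear import of the viral genome. The EF-1α promoter then directs strong constitutive expression of ZNF180. The automated annotation matches only about the first half of the roughly 2.1 kb insert to the reference protein, and the barcode itself is not annotated. Downstream, a WPRE enhances transcript stability and expression, and the ΔU3 3' LTR inactivates the integrated provirus's LTR promoter activity. An SV40 polyadenylation signal lies beyond the LTR. The depositor notes that the ORF was synthesized and that the plasmid can recombine during propagation.
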