Features (pLannotate 1.2.2; 31 found; start..end, strand, type, name):
      5..231     +  promoter       RSV promoter: Rous sarcoma virus enhancer/promoter
    232..412     +  LTR            5' LTR (truncated): truncated 5' long terminal repeat (LTR) from HIV-1
    459..584     +  misc_feature   HIV-1 Ψ: packaging signal of human immunodeficiency virus type 1
    568..931     +  CDS            HIV-1 gag (fragment): gag protein from human immunodeficiency virus 1; gag
   1077..1310    +  misc_feature   RRE: The Rev response element (RRE) of HIV-1 allows for Rev-dependent mRNA export from the nucleus to the cytoplasm.
   1687..1713    +  CDS            Rev (fragment): human immunodeficiency virus 1 (HIV-1) Rev protein; rev; enhances nuclear export of unspliced and incompletely spliced viral mRNAs
   1720..1743    +  promoter       SV40 promoter (fragment): SV40 early promoter
   1744..1815    +  promoter       SV40 promoter (fragment): SV40 enhancer and early promoter
   1839..1974    +  rep_origin     SV40 ori: SV40 origin of replication
   2020..2616    +  CDS            PuroR (fragment): puromycin N-acetyltransferase; pac from Streptomyces; confers resistance to puromycin
   2665..2782    +  misc_feature   cPPT/CTS: central polypurine tract and central termination sequence of HIV-1
   2847..2913    +  CDS            small t antigen (fragment): SV40 (simian virus 40) small t antigen
   2920..4098    +  promoter       EF-1α promoter: strong constitutive promoter for human elongation factor EF-1α
   4115..5131    +  CDS            ZNF180 (fragment): ZN180_HUMAN - Experimental evidence at protein level: Swiss-Prot protein existence level 1. May be involved in transcriptional regulation. From Homo sapiens (Human).
   6131..6184    +  promoter       U6 promoter (fragment): RNA polymerase III promoter for human U6 snRNA
   6226..6814    +  misc_feature   WPRE: woodchuck hepatitis virus posttranscriptional regulatory element
   6865..6884    +  misc_feature   cPPT/CTS (fragment): central polypurine tract and central termination sequence of HIV-1
   6886..7119    +  LTR            3' LTR (ΔU3): self-inactivating 3' long terminal repeat (LTR) from HIV-1
   7197..7318    +  polyA_signal   SV40 poly(A) signal: SV40 polyadenylation signal
   7358..7493    +  rep_origin     SV40 ori: SV40 origin of replication
   7514..7532    -  promoter       T7 promoter: promoter for bacteriophage T7 RNA polymerase
   7540..7695    +  CDS            lacZα (fragment): LacZα fragment of β-galactosidase; lacZ fragment
   7700..8128    +  rep_origin     f1 ori (sequence partly withheld): f1 bacteriophage origin of replication; arrow indicates direction of (+) strand synthesis
   8181..8285    +  promoter       AmpR promoter: bla
   8286..9146    +  CDS            AmpR: β-lactamase; bla; confers resistance to ampicillin, carbenicillin, and related antibiotics
   9317..9905    +  rep_origin     ori: high-copy-number ColE1/pMB1/pBR322/pUC origin of replication
  10088..10180   +  CDS            lacI (fragment): lac repressor; lacI; The lac repressor binds to the lac operator to inhibit transcription in E. coli. This inhibition can be relieved by adding lactose or isopropyl-β-D-thiogalactopyranoside (IPTG).
  10193..10214   +  protein_bind   CAP binding site: CAP binding activates transcription in the presence of cAMP. E. coli catabolite activator protein
  10229..10259   +  promoter       lac promoter: promoter for the E. coli lac operon
  10267..10283   +  protein_bind   lac operator: The lac repressor binds to the lac operator to inhibit transcription in E. coli. This inhibition can be relieved by adding lactose or isopropyl-β-D-thiogalactopyranoside (IPTG). lac repressor encoded by lacI
  10328..10346   +  promoter       T3 promoter: promoter for bacteriophage T3 RNA polymerase
>Addgene plasmid #144109 | TFORF1751 | addgene full sequence | sequence record 396225 | Addgene NGS Result
TTAATGTAGTCTTATGCAATACTCTTGTAGTCTTGCAACATGGTAACGATGAGTTAGCAACATGCCTTAC
AAGGAGAGAAAAAGCACCGTGCATGCCGATTGGTGGAAGTAAGGTGGTACGATCGTGCCTTATTAGGAAG
GCAACAGACGGGTCTGACATGGATTGGACGAACCACTGAATTGCCGCATTGCAGAGATATTGTATTTAAG
TGCCTAGCTCGATACATAAACGGGTCTCTCTGGTTAGACCAGATCTGAGCCTGGGAGCTCTCTGGCTAAC
TAGGGAACCCACTGCTTAAGCCTCAATAAAGCTTGCCTTGAGTGCTTCAAGTAGTGTGTGCCCGTCTGTT
GTGTGACTCTGGTAACTAGAGATCCCTCAGACCCTTTTAGTCAGTGTGGAAAATCTCTAGCAGTGGCGCC
CGAACAGGGACTTGAAAGCGAAAGGGAAACCAGAGGAGCTCTCTCGACGCAGGACTCGGCTTGCTGAAGC
GCGCACGGCAAGAGGCGAGGGGCGGCGACTGGTGAGTACGCCAAAAATTTTGACTAGCGGAGGCTAGAAG
GAGAGAGATGGGTGCGAGAGCGTCAGTATTAAGCGGGGGAGAATTAGATCGCGATGGGAAAAAATTCGGT
TAAGGCCAGGGGGAAAGAAAAAATATAAATTAAAACATATAGTATGGGCAAGCAGGGAGCTAGAACGATT
CGCAGTTAATCCTGGCCTGTTAGAAACATCAGAAGGCTGTAGACAAATACTGGGACAGCTACAACCATCC
CTTCAGACAGGATCAGAAGAACTTAGATCATTATATAATACAGTAGCAACCCTCTATTGTGTGCATCAAA
GGATAGAGATAAAAGACACCAAGGAAGCTTTAGACAAGATAGAGGAAGAGCAAAACAAAAGTAAGACCAC
CGCACAGCAAGCGGCCGCTGATCTTCAGACCTGGAGGAGGAGATATGAGGGACAATTGGAGAAGTGAATT
ATATAAATATAAAGTAGTAAAAATTGAACCATTAGGAGTAGCACCCACCAAGGCAAAGAGAAGAGTGGTG
CAGAGAGAAAAAAGAGCAGTGGGAATAGGAGCTTTGTTCCTTGGGTTCTTGGGAGCAGCAGGAAGCACTA
TGGGCGCAGCGTCAATGACGCTGACGGTACAGGCCAGACAATTATTGTCTGGTATAGTGCAGCAGCAGAA
CAATTTGCTGAGGGCTATTGAGGCGCAACAGCATCTGTTGCAACTCACAGTCTGGGGCATCAAGCAGCTC
CAGGCAAGAATCCTGGCTGTGGAAAGATACCTAAAGGATCAACAGCTCCTGGGGATTTGGGGTTGCTCTG
GAAAACTCATTTGCACCACTGCTGTGCCTTGGAATGCTAGTTGGAGTAATAAATCTCTGGAACAGATTTG
GAATCACACGACCTGGATGGAGTGGGACAGAGAAATTAACAATTACACAAGCTTAATACACTCCTTAATT
GAAGAATCGCAAAACCAGCAAGAAAAGAATGAACAAGAATTATTGGAATTAGATAAATGGGCAAGTTTGT
GGAATTGGTTTAACATAACAAATTGGCTGTGGTATATAAAATTATTCATAATGATAGTAGGAGGCTTGGT
AGGTTTAAGAATAGTTTTTGCTGTACTTTCTATAGTGAATAGAGTTAGGCAGGGATATTCACCATTATCG
TTTCAGACCCACCTCCCAACCCCGAGGGGACCCATGCATTGCATCTCAATTAGTCAGCAACCAGGTGTGG
AAAGTCCCCAGGCTCCCCAGCAGGCAGAAGTATGCAAAGCATGCGTCTCAATTAGTCAGCAACCATAGTC
CCGCCCCTAACTCCGCCCATCCCGCCCCTAACTCCGCCCAGTTCCGCCCATTCTCCGCCCCATGGCTGAC
TAATTTTTTTTATTTATGCAGAGGCCGAGGCCGCCTCGGCCTCTGAGCTATTCCAGAAGTAGTGAGGAGG
CTTTTTTGGAGGCCTAGGCTTTTGCAAAAAGCTTTCTAGAGGTACCACCGGAGCTTACCATGACCGAGTA
CAAGCCCACGGTGCGCCTCGCCACCCGCGACGACGTCCCCAGGGCCGTACGCACCCTCGCCGCCGCGTTC
GCCGACTACCCCGCCACGCGCCACACCGTCGATCCGGACCGCCACATCGAGCGGGTCACCGAGCTGCAAG
AACTCTTCCTCACGCGCGTCGGGCTCGACATCGGCAAGGTGTGGGTCGCGGACGACGGCGCCGCCGTGGC
GGTCTGGACCACGCCGGAGAGCGTCGAAGCGGGGGCGGTGTTCGCCGAGATCGGCCCGCGCATGGCCGAG
TTGAGCGGTTCCCGGCTGGCCGCGCAGCAACAGATGGAAGGCCTCCTGGCGCCGCACCGGCCCAAGGAGC
CCGCGTGGTTCCTGGCCACCGTCGGCGTCTCGCCCGACCACCAGGGCAAGGGTCTGGGCAGCGCCGTCGT
GCTCCCCGGAGTGGAGGCGGCCGAGCGCGCCGGGGTGCCCGCCTTCCTGGAGACCTCCGCGCCCCGCAAC
CTCCCCTTCTACGAGCGGCTCGGCTTCACCGTCACCGCCGACGTCGAGGTGCCCGAAGGACCGCGCACCT
GGTGCATGACCCGCAAGCCCGGTGCCAGTTAACGAATTCTAGATCTTGAGACAAATGGCAGTATTCATCC
ACAATTTTAAAAGAAAAGGGGGGATTGGGGGGTACAGTGCAGGGGAAAGAATAGTAGACATAATAGCAAC
AGACATACAAACTAAAGAATTACAAAAACAAATTACAAAAATTCAAAATTTTCGGGTTTATTACAGGGAC
AGCAGAGATCCACTTTGGCGCCGGCTCGAGGCCTGCAGGTGCAAAGATGGATAAAGTTTTAAACAGAGAG
GAATCTTTGCAGCTAATGGACCTTCTAGGTCTTGAAAGGAGTGGGAATTGGCTCCGGTGCCCGTCAGTGG
GCAGAGCGCACATCGCCCACAGTCCCCGAGAAGTTGGGGGGAGGGGTCGGCAATTGAACCGGTGCCTAGA
GAAGGTGGCGCGGGGTAAACTGGGAAAGTGATGTCGTGTACTGGCTCCGCCTTTTTCCCGAGGGTGGGGG
AGAACCGTATATAAGTGCAGTAGTCGCCGTGAACGTTCTTTTTCGCAACGGGTTTGCCGCCAGAACACAG
GTAAGTGCCGTGTGTGGTTCCCGCGGGCCTGGCCTCTTTACGGGTTATGGCCCTTGCGTGCCTTGAATTA
CTTCCACCTGGCTGCAGTACGTGATTCTTGATCCCGAGCTTCGGGTTGGAAGTGGGTGGGAGAGTTCGAG
GCCTTGCGCTTAAGGAGCCCCTTCGCCTCGTGCTTGAGTTGAGGCCTGGCCTGGGCGCTGGGGCCGCCGC
GTGCGAATCTGGTGGCACCTTCGCGCCTGTCTCGCTGCTTTCGATAAGTCTCTAGCCATTTAAAATTTTT
GATGACCTGCTGCGACGCTTTTTTTCTGGCAAGATAGTCTTGTAAATGCGGGCCAAGATCTGCACACTGG
TATTTCGGTTTTTGGGGCCGCGGGCGGCGACGGGGCCCGTGCGTCCCAGCGCACATGTTCGGCGAGGCGG
GGCCTGCGAGCGCGGCCACCGAGAATCGGACGGGGGTAGTCTCAAGCTGGCCGGCCTGCTCTGGTGCCTG
GCCTCGCGCCGCCGTGTATCGCCCCGCCCTGGGCGGCAAGGCTGGCCCGGTCGGCACCAGTTGCGTGAGC
GGAAAGATGGCCGCTTCCCGGCCCTGCTGCAGGGAGCTCAAAATGGAGGACGCGGCGCTCGGGAGAGCGG
GCGGGTGAGTCACCCACACAAAGGAAAAGGGCCTTTCCGTCCTCAGCCGTCGCTTCATGTGACTCCACGG
AGTACCGGGCGCCGTCCAGGCACCTCGATTAGTTCTCGAGCTTTTGGAGTACGTCGTCTTTAGGTTGGGG
GGAGGGGTTTTATGCGATGGAGTTTCCCCACACTGAGTGGGTGGAGACTGAAGTTAGGCCAGCTTGGCAC
TTGATGTAATTCTCCTTGGAATTTGCCCTTTTTGAGTTTGGATCTTGGTTCATTCTCAAGCCTCAGACAG
TGGTTCAAAGTTTTTTTCTTCCATTTCAGGTGTCGTGAGGCTAGCACCGCCACCATGCGCGCATGCGCAG
GGTCTACGCGGGAAGCTGGAAGCGGTGCTCAGGACCTCAGCACCCTGCTGTGCCTGGAGGAGAGCATGGA
AGAGCAGGATGAGAAGCCCCCAGAGCCCCCGAAGGTCTGTGCACAGGAAGGAGTGAACTTCAAAATTGTG
ACTGTGGACTTCACACGGGAGGAACAGGGTACTTGCAACCCTGCTCAGAGGACCCTGGACAGAGATGTGA
TCCTGGAGAACCACAGGGACCTAGTCTCTTGGGACTTGGCAACTGCAGTTGGAAAAAAAGATTCAACTTC
AAAGCAGAGGATTTTTGATGAAGAACCAGCTAATGGAGTGAAGATAGAAAGGTTTACAAGGGATGATCCT
TGGTTATCTTCATGTGAAGAAGTGGATGATTGTAAAGACCAGTTGGAGAAGCAACAGGAAAAACAAGAGA
TACTTTTGCAGGAAGTGGCATTCACTCAAAGGAAAGCAGTTATTCATGAGAGAGTCTGCAAAAGTGATGA
AACTGGGGAGAAGAGTGGTCTGAATTCCAGTCTATTTTCATCCCCAGTTATACCCATAAGAAACCATTTT
CATAAACATGTATCACATGCTAAAAAATGGCATCTTAATGCTGCTGTAAACAGTCATCAGAAGATTAATG
AGAATGAGACACTATATGAAAATAATGAATGTGGAAAACCCCCTCAGAGCATTCACCTTATTCAGTTTAC
AAGAACTCAAACAAAAGATAAATCCTATGGATTTAGTGACCGTATTCAATCTTTTTGCCATGGTACACCC
CTACATATACATGAAAAAATTCATGGAGGAGGAAAAACCTTTGATTTTAAAGAATGTGGGCAGGTTTTGA
ACCCCAAAATATCCCATAATGAACAACAGAGAATTCCTTTTGAAGAGAGTCAATATAAATGTAGTGAAAC
CTCTCATAGTTCCTCCCTTACTCAAAACATGAGAAATAATTCTGAAGAGAAACCTTTTGAATGTAATCAG
TGTGGGAAATCCTTCAGCTGGAGCTCGCATCTTGTTGCACATCAGAGAACTCACACAGGGGAGAAACCTT
ATGAATGTAGTGAATGTGGAAAATCCTTCAGCCGGAGCTCGCACCTTGTTTCCCATCAGAGAACTCATAC
TGGAGAGAAACCTTACAGGTGTAATCAATGTGGGAAATCCTTTAGCCAGAGTTATGTCCTTGTTGTGCAT
CAAAGAACTCATACTGGGGAGAAGCCTTATGAATGCAATCAGTGTGGAAAGTCATTCAGGCAGAGCTATA
AACTTATTGCACATCAAAGAACACATACCGGAGAGAAGCCCTATGAATGTAATCAATGTGGGAAATCATT
TATCCAGAGCTATAAACTTATTGCACATCAAAGAATTCATACTGGGGAAAAACCCTATGAATGCAATCAG
TGTGGGAAATCCTTTAGTCAAAGTTATAAACTTGTTGCTCATCAGAGAACTCACACAGGAGAAAAACCCT
TTGAATGTAATCAGTGTGGGAAATCCTTCAGCTGGAGCTCTCAGCTTGTTGCACATCAAAGAACTCACAC
TGGAGAGAAACCGTATGAATGTAGTGAATGTGGAAAATCTTTTAACCGCAGTTCTCACCTTGTTATGCAT
CAGAGAATTCACACTGGGGAAAAACCGTATGAATGTAATCAGTGTGGGAAATCCTTCAGCCAGAGTTATG
TTCTTGTTGTACATCAGAGAACTCATACTGGAGAAAAGCCCTATGAATGCAGTCAATGTGGGAAGTCCTT
CAGACAGAGTTCATGCCTTACTCAACATCAGAGAACTCATACTGGAGAGAAACCATTTGAATGTAATCAG
TGTGGAAAAACATTTAGCTTGAGTGCTCGACTTATTGTGCATCAAAGAACTCATACTGGAGAGAAACCCT
TTACATGTATTCAGTGTGGAAAAGCTTTCATTAATAGCTATAAACTTATTAGGCATCAGGCAACTCATAC
TGAAGAGAAACTCTATGAATGTAACTAGTAATGAACTAGTCCGTAACTTGAAAGTATTTCGATTTCTTGG
CTTTATATATCTTGTGGAAAGGACGAAGCAGAAGAAGCGCTAGGCTGAGCACGCGTTAAGTCGACAATCA
ACCTCTGGATTACAAAATTTGTGAAAGATTGACTGGTATTCTTAACTATGTTGCTCCTTTTACGCTATGT
GGATACGCTGCTTTAATGCCTTTGTATCATGCTATTGCTTCCCGTATGGCTTTCATTTTCTCCTCCTTGT
ATAAATCCTGGTTGCTGTCTCTTTATGAGGAGTTGTGGCCCGTTGTCAGGCAACGTGGCGTGGTGTGCAC
TGTGTTTGCTGACGCAACCCCCACTGGTTGGGGCATTGCCACCACCTGTCAGCTCCTTTCCGGGACTTTC
GCTTTCCCCCTCCCTATTGCCACGGCGGAACTCATCGCCGCCTGCCTTGCCCGCTGCTGGACAGGGGCTC
GGCTGTTGGGCACTGACAATTCCGTGGTGTTGTCGGGGAAATCATCGTCCTTTCCTTGGCTGCTCGCCTG
TGTTGCCACCTGGATTCTGCGCGGGACGTCCTTCTGCTACGTCCCTTCGGCCCTCAATCCAGCGGACCTT
CCTTCCCGCGGCCTGCTGCCGGCTCTGCGGCCTCTTCCGCGTCTTCGCCTTCGCCCTCAGACGAGTCGGA
TCTCCCTTTGGGCCGCCTCCCCGCGTCGACTTTAAGACCAATGACTTACAAGGCAGCTGTAGATCTTAGC
CACTTTTTAAAAGAAAAGGGGGGACTGGAAGGGCTAATTCACTCCCAACGAAGACAAGATCTGCTTTTTG
CTTGTACTGGGTCTCTCTGGTTAGACCAGATCTGAGCCTGGGAGCTCTCTGGCTAACTAGGGAACCCACT
GCTTAAGCCTCAATAAAGCTTGCCTTGAGTGCTTCAAGTAGTGTGTGCCCGTCTGTTGTGTGACTCTGGT
AACTAGAGATCCCTCAGACCCTTTTAGTCAGTGTGGAAAATCTCTAGCAGTACGTATAGTAGTTCATGTC
ATCTTATTATTCAGTATTTATAACTTGCAAAGAAATGAATATCAGAGAGTGAGAGGAACTTGTTTATTGC
AGCTTATAATGGTTACAAATAAAGCAATAGCATCACAAATTTCACAAATAAAGCATTTTTTTCACTGCAT
TCTAGTTGTGGTTTGTCCAAACTCATCAATGTATCTTATCATGTCTGGCTCTAGCTATCCCGCCCCTAAC
TCCGCCCATCCCGCCCCTAACTCCGCCCAGTTCCGCCCATTCTCCGCCCCATGGCTGACTAATTTTTTTT
ATTTATGCAGAGGCCGAGGCCGCCTCGGCCTCTGAGCTATTCCAGAAGTAGTGAGGAGGCTTTTTTGGAG
GCCTAGGGACGTACCCAATTCGCCCTATAGTGAGTCGTATTACGCGCGCTCACTGGCCGTCGTTTTACAA
CGTCGTGACTGGGAAAACCCTGGCGTTACCCAACTTAATCGCCTTGCAGCACATCCCCCTTTCGCCAGCT
GGCGTAATAGCGAAGAGGCCCGCACCGATCGCCCTTCCCAACAGTTGCGCAGCCTGAATGGCGAATGGG
[124 nt withheld, positions 7700-7823]
C
[91 nt withheld, positions 7825-7915]
A
[49 nt withheld, positions 7917-7965]
CCTTTGACGTTGGAGTCCACGTTCTTT
[37 nt withheld, positions 7993-8029]
ACCCTATCTCGGTCTATTCTTTTGATTTATAAGGGATTTTGCCGATTTCGGCCTATTGGTTAAAAAATGA
GCTGATTTAACAAAAATTTAACGCGAATTTTAACAAAATATTAACGCTTACAATTTAGGTGGCACTTTTC
GGGGAAATGTGCGCGGAACCCCTATTTGTTTATTTTTCTAAATACATTCAAATATGTATCCGCTCATGAG
ACAATAACCCTGATAAATGCTTCAATAATATTGAAAAAGGAAGAGTATGAGTATTCAACATTTCCGTGTC
GCCCTTATTCCCTTTTTTGCGGCATTTTGCCTTCCTGTTTTTGCTCACCCAGAAACGCTGGTGAAAGTAA
AAGATGCTGAAGATCAGTTGGGTGCACGAGTGGGTTACATCGAACTGGATCTCAACAGCGGTAAGATCCT
TGAGAGTTTTCGCCCCGAAGAACGTTTTCCAATGATGAGCACTTTTAAAGTTCTGCTATGTGGCGCGGTA
TTATCCCGTATTGACGCCGGGCAAGAGCAACTCGGTCGCCGCATACACTATTCTCAGAATGACTTGGTTG
AGTACTCACCAGTCACAGAAAAGCATCTTACGGATGGCATGACAGTAAGAGAATTATGCAGTGCTGCCAT
AACCATGAGTGATAACACTGCGGCCAACTTACTTCTGACAACGATCGGAGGACCGAAGGAGCTAACCGCT
TTTTTGCACAACATGGGGGATCATGTAACTCGCCTTGATCGTTGGGAACCGGAGCTGAATGAAGCCATAC
CAAACGACGAGCGTGACACCACGATGCCTGTAGCAATGGCAACAACGTTGCGCAAACTATTAACTGGCGA
ACTACTTACTCTAGCTTCCCGGCAACAATTAATAGACTGGATGGAGGCGGATAAAGTTGCAGGACCACTT
CTGCGCTCGGCCCTTCCGGCTGGCTGGTTTATTGCTGATAAATCTGGAGCCGGTGAGCGTGGGTCTCGCG
GTATCATTGCAGCACTGGGGCCAGATGGTAAGCCCTCCCGTATCGTAGTTATCTACACGACGGGGAGTCA
GGCAACTATGGATGAACGAAATAGACAGATCGCTGAGATAGGTGCCTCACTGATTAAGCATTGGTAACTG
TCAGACCAAGTTTACTCATATATACTTTAGATTGATTTAAAACTTCATTTTTAATTTAAAAGGATCTAGG
TGAAGATCCTTTTTGATAATCTCATGACCAAAATCCCTTAACGTGAGTTTTCGTTCCACTGAGCGTCAGA
CCCCGTAGAAAAGATCAAAGGATCTTCTTGAGATCCTTTTTTTCTGCGCGTAATCTGCTGCTTGCAAACA
AAAAAACCACCGCTACCAGCGGTGGTTTGTTTGCCGGATCAAGAGCTACCAACTCTTTTTCCGAAGGTAA
CTGGCTTCAGCAGAGCGCAGATACCAAATACTGTTCTTCTAGTGTAGCCGTAGTTAGGCCACCACTTCAA
GAACTCTGTAGCACCGCCTACATACCTCGCTCTGCTAATCCTGTTACCAGTGGCTGCTGCCAGTGGCGAT
AAGTCGTGTCTTACCGGGTTGGACTCAAGACGATAGTTACCGGATAAGGCGCAGCGGTCGGGCTGAACGG
GGGGTTCGTGCACACAGCCCAGCTTGGAGCGAACGACCTACACCGAACTGAGATACCTACAGCGTGAGCT
ATGAGAAAGCGCCACGCTTCCCGAAGGGAGAAAGGCGGACAGGTATCCGGTAAGCGGCAGGGTCGGAACA
GGAGAGCGCACGAGGGAGCTTCCAGGGGGAAACGCCTGGTATCTTTATAGTCCTGTCGGGTTTCGCCACC
TCTGACTTGAGCGTCGATTTTTGTGATGCTCGTCAGGGGGGCGGAGCCTATGGAAAAACGCCAGCAACGC
GGCCTTTTTACGGTTCCTGGCCTTTTGCTGGCCTTTTGCTCACATGTTCTTTCCTGCGTTATCCCCTGAT
TCTGTGGATAACCGTATTACCGCCTTTGAGTGAGCTGATACCGCTCGCCGCAGCCGAACGACCGAGCGCA
GCGAGTCAGTGAGCGAGGAAGCGGAAGAGCGCCCAATACGCAAACCGCCTCTCCCCGCGCGTTGGCCGAT
TCATTAATGCAGCTGGCACGACAGGTTTCCCGACTGGAAAGCGGGCAGTGAGCGCAACGCAATTAATGTG
AGTTAGCTCACTCATTAGGCACCCCAGGCTTTACACTTTATGCTTCCGGCTCGTATGTTGTGTGGAATTG
TGAGCGGATAACAATTTCACACAGGAAACAGCTATGACCATGATTACGCCAAGCGCGCAATTAACCCTCA
CTAAAGGGAACAAAAGCTGGAGCTGCAAGC
