>Addgene plasmid #144109 | TFORF1751 | depositor partial sequence | sequence record 284451 | Insert
ACCGCCACCATGCGCGCATGCGCAGGGTCTACGCGGGAAGCTGGAAGCGGTGCTCAGGACCTCAGCACCC
TGCTGTGCCTGGAGGAGAGCATGGAAGAGCAGGATGAGAAGCCCCCAGAGCCCCCGAAGGTCTGTGCACA
GGAAGGAGTGAACTTCAAAATTGTGACTGTGGACTTCACACGGGAGGAACAGGGTACTTGCAACCCTGCT
CAGAGGACCCTGGACAGAGATGTGATCCTGGAGAACCACAGGGACCTAGTCTCTTGGGACTTGGCAACTG
CAGTTGGAAAAAAAGATTCAACTTCAAAGCAGAGGATTTTTGATGAAGAACCAGCTAATGGAGTGAAGAT
AGAAAGGTTTACAAGGGATGATCCTTGGTTATCTTCATGTGAAGAAGTGGATGATTGTAAAGACCAGTTG
GAGAAGCAACAGGAAAAACAAGAGATACTTTTGCAGGAAGTGGCATTCACTCAAAGGAAAGCAGTTATTC
ATGAGAGAGTCTGCAAAAGTGATGAAACTGGGGAGAAGAGTGGTCTGAATTCCAGTCTATTTTCATCCCC
AGTTATACCCATAAGAAACCATTTTCATAAACATGTATCACATGCTAAAAAATGGCATCTTAATGCTGCT
GTAAACAGTCATCAGAAGATTAATGAGAATGAGACACTATATGAAAATAATGAATGTGGAAAACCCCCTC
AGAGCATTCACCTTATTCAGTTTACAAGAACTCAAACAAAAGATAAATCCTATGGATTTAGTGACCGTAT
TCAATCTTTTTGCCATGGTACACCCCTACATATACATGAAAAAATTCATGGAGGAGGAAAAACCTTTGAT
TTTAAAGAATGTGGGCAGGTTTTGAACCCCAAAATATCCCATAATGAACAACAGAGAATTCCTTTTGAAG
AGAGTCAATATAAATGTAGTGAAACCTCTCATAGTTCCTCCCTTACTCAAAACATGAGAAATAATTCTGA
AGAGAAACCTTTTGAATGTAATCAGTGTGGGAAATCCTTCAGCTGGAGCTCGCATCTTGTTGCACATCAG
AGAACTCACACAGGGGAGAAACCTTATGAATGTAGTGAATGTGGAAAATCCTTCAGCCGGAGCTCGCACC
TTGTTTCCCATCAGAGAACTCATACTGGAGAGAAACCTTACAGGTGTAATCAATGTGGGAAATCCTTTAG
CCAGAGTTATGTCCTTGTTGTGCATCAAAGAACTCATACTGGGGAGAAGCCTTATGAATGCAATCAGTGT
GGAAAGTCATTCAGGCAGAGCTATAAACTTATTGCACATCAAAGAACACATACCGGAGAGAAGCCCTATG
AATGTAATCAATGTGGGAAATCATTTATCCAGAGCTATAAACTTATTGCACATCAAAGAATTCATACTGG
GGAAAAACCCTATGAATGCAATCAGTGTGGGAAATCCTTTAGTCAAAGTTATAAACTTGTTGCTCATCAG
AGAACTCACACAGGAGAAAAACCCTTTGAATGTAATCAGTGTGGGAAATCCTTCAGCTGGAGCTCTCAGC
TTGTTGCACATCAAAGAACTCACACTGGAGAGAAACCGTATGAATGTAGTGAATGTGGAAAATCTTTTAA
CCGCAGTTCTCACCTTGTTATGCATCAGAGAATTCACACTGGGGAAAAACCGTATGAATGTAATCAGTGT
GGGAAATCCTTCAGCCAGAGTTATGTTCTTGTTGTACATCAGAGAACTCATACTGGAGAAAAGCCCTATG
AATGCAGTCAATGTGGGAAGTCCTTCAGACAGAGTTCATGCCTTACTCAACATCAGAGAACTCATACTGG
AGAGAAACCATTTGAATGTAATCAGTGTGGAAAAACATTTAGCTTGAGTGCTCGACTTATTGTGCATCAA
AGAACTCATACTGGAGAGAAACCCTTTACATGTATTCAGTGTGGAAAAGCTTTCATTAATAGCTATAAAC
TTATTAGGCATCAGGCAACTCATACTGAAGAGAAACTCTATGAATGTAACTAGTAATGAACTAGTCCGTA
ACTTGAAAGTATTTCGATTTCTTGGCTTTATATATCTTGTGGAAAGGACGAAGCAGAAGAAGCGCTAGGC
TGAGC
