>Addgene plasmid #144109 | TFORF1751 | depositor partial sequence | sequence record 284452 | Barcode
AGCAGAAGAAGCGCTAGGCTGAGC
